Addgene plasmid #66328: GPR152-Tango
Purpose: Expression of G protein-coupled receptors for PRESTO-Tango: parallel receptorome expression and screening via transcriptional output, with transcriptional activation following arrestin translocation
Depositing lab: Bryan Roth. Depositing organization: University of North Carolina at Chapel Hill. Publication: PRESTO-Tango as an open-source resource for interrogation of the druggable human GPCRome. Kroeze WK, Sassano MF, Huang XP, Lansu K, McCorvy JD, Giguere PM, Sciaky N, Roth BL. Nat Struct Mol Biol. 2015 May;22(5):362-9. doi: 10.1038/nsmb.3014. Epub 2015 Apr 20. PubMed 25895059.
Backbone
  Vector backbone: empty Tango
  Backbone size w/o insert (bp): 6632
  Vector type: Mammalian Expression
  Selectable markers: Neomycin (select with G418)
Growth in bacteria
  Bacterial resistance: Ampicillin, 100 μg/mL
  Growth temperature: 37°C
  Growth strain: DH5alpha
  Copy number: High Copy
Gene/Insert
  Gene/Insert name: GPR152
  Species: H. sapiens (human)
  Insert size (bp): 1410
  Entrez Gene: GPR152 (a.k.a. PGR5)
  Promoter: CMV
  Tag / fusion protein: FLAG (N terminal on backbone)
  Cloning method: Restriction Enzyme; 5′ cloning site NotI (not destroyed); 3′ cloning site XhoI (unknown if destroyed)
  Sequencing primers: 5′ CMV-F; 3′ Tet-R
Terms and licenses: Academic/Nonprofit Terms; Industry Terms: Not Available to Industry
Depositor comments: Please note: Most of the PRESTO-Tango vectors do not contain the XhoI cut site downstream of the tTA sequence and instead carry an XbaI site. If you need to perform an XhoI digest we recommend sequencing with a forward primer at the C-terminus of tTA to determine which of the two sites is present. Suggested primer: 5-gagctccacttagacggcgagg-3. Original backbone was pcDNA3.1(+). These plasmids were generated as part of the Illuminating the Druggable Genome (IDG) program sponsored by the NIH Common Fund. The goal of this program is to identify, gather, and distribute information and resources for proteins that currently are not well-studied yet belong to commonly drug-targeted protein families: protein kinases, non-olfactory G-protein coupled receptors (GPCRs), and ion channels. The IDG program is designed to develop fundamental research tools for understudied proteins, elucidate their function, and disseminate the IDG-related resources and data to the greater scientific community.
How to cite: GPR152-Tango was a gift from Bryan Roth (Addgene plasmid # 66328 ; http://n2t.net/addgene:66328 ; RRID:Addgene_66328)
