[The description below was written by a language model from this plasmid's Addgene catalogue record.]
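Description:
GPR152-Tango is a mammalian expression plasmid from the PRESTO-Tango collection, built on an "empty Tango" backbone of about 6.6 kb that was itself derived from pcDNA3.1(+). It is propagated as a high-copy plasmid in E. coli under ampicillin selection. It also carries a neomycin resistance marker, so transfected mammalian cells can be selected with G418. The insert is the human orphan G protein-coupled receptor GPR152 (also known as PGR5), roughly 1.4 kb, cloned by restriction enzymes between a retained NotI site at the 5′ end and a 3′ site recorded as XhoI. The depositor notes that most vectors in this series actually carry an XbaI site rather than XhoI downstream of the tTA sequence, so the identity of that site is uncertain for any given clone.

Expression is driven by the CMV promoter, and the backbone supplies an N-terminal FLAG tag, which can be used to detect the receptor. The depositor comments indicate that a tTA (tetracycline transactivator) coding sequence lies downstream of the receptor. This fits the stated assay principle, in which arrestin translocation to the activated receptor leads to transcriptional activation and a measurable transcriptional output. The record does not list the other elements linking receptor to tTA, and no feature table is available to confirm them. The construct is intended for parallel screening of ligands across the human GPCR repertoire. It was produced within an NIH-sponsored programme that provides research tools for understudied members of commonly drug-targeted protein families, including non-olfactory GPCRs such as GPR152.
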