>Addgene plasmid #66328 | GPR152-Tango | depositor partial sequence | sequence record 113269 | empty Tango
GACGGATCGGGAGATCTCCCGATCCCCTATGGTGCACTCTCAGTACAATCTGCTCTGATGCCGCATAGTT
AAGCCAGTATCTGCTCCCTGCTTGTGTGTTGGAGGTCGCTGAGTAGTGCGCGAGCAAAATTTAAGCTACA
ACAAGGCAAGGCTTGACCGACAATTGCATGAAGAATCTGCTTAGGGTTAGGCGTTTTGCGCTGCTTCGCG
ATGTACGGGCCAGATATACGCGTTGACATTGATTATTGACTAGTTATTAATAGTAATCAATTACGGGGTC
ATTAGTTCATAGCCCATATATGGAGTTCCGCGTTACATAACTTACGGTAAATGGCCCGCCTGGCTGACCG
CCCAACGACCCCCGCCCATTGACGTCAATAATGACGTATGTTCCCATAGTAACGCCAATAGGGACTTTCC
ATTGACGTCAATGGGTGGAGTATTTACGGTAAACTGCCCACTTGGCAGTACATCAAGTGTATCATATGCC
AAGTACGCCCCCTATTGACGTCAATGACGGTAAATGGCCCGCCTGGCATTATGCCCAGTACATGACCTTA
TGGGACTTTCCTACTTGGCAGTACATCTACGTATTAGTCATCGCTATTACCATGGTGATGCGGTTTTGGC
AGTACATCAATGGGCGTGGATAGCGGTTTGACTCACGGGGATTTCCAAGTCTCCACCCCATTGACGTCAA
TGGGAGTTTGTTTTGGCACCAAAATCAACGGGACTTTCCAAAATGTCGTAACAACTCCGCCCCATTGACG
CAAATGGGCGGTAGGCGTGTACGGTGGGAGGTCTATATAAGCAGAGCTCTCTGGCTAACTAGAGAACCCA
CTGCTTACTGGCTTATCGAAATTAATACGACTCACTATAGGGAGACCCAAGCTGGCTAGCGTTTAAACTT
AAGCTTGGTACCGAGCTCGGATCCACTAGTCCAGTGTGGTGGAATTCTGCAGATATCCAGCACAGTGGCG
GCCGCGCCACCATGAAGACGATCATCGCCCTGAGCTACATCTTCTGCCTGGTATTCGCCGACTACAAGGA
CGATGATGACGCCAGCATCGATACCGGTGGACGCACCCCACCCAGCCTGGGTCCCCAAGATGAGTCCTGC
ACCACCGCCAGCTCCTCCCTGGCCAAGGACACTTCATCGACCGGTGAGAACCTGTACTTCCAGCTAAGAT
TAGATAAAAGTAAAGTGATTAACAGCGCATTAGAGCTGCTTAATGAGGTCGGAATCGAAGGTTTAACAAC
CCGTAAACTCGCCCAGAAGCTAGGTGTAGAGCAGCCTACATTGTATTGGCATGTAAAAAATAAGCGGGCT
TTGCTCGACGCCTTAGCCATTGAGATGTTAGATAGGCACCATACTCACTTTTGCCCTTTAGAAGGGGAAA
GCTGGCAAGATTTTTTACGTAATAACGCTAAAAGTTTTAGATGTGCTTTACTAAGTCATCGCGATGGAGC
AAAAGTACATTTAGGTACACGGCCTACAGAAAAACAGTATGAAACTCTCGAAAATCAATTAGCCTTTTTA
TGCCAACAAGGTTTTTCACTAGAGAATGCATTATATGCACTCAGCGCTGTGGGGCATTTTACTTTAGGTT
GCGTATTGGAAGATCAAGAGCATCAAGTCGCTAAAGAAGAAAGGGAAACACCTACTACTGATAGTATGCC
GCCATTATTACGACAAGCTATCGAATTATTTGATCACCAAGGTGCAGAGCCAGCCTTCTTATTCGGCCTT
GAATTGATCATATGCGGATTAGAAAAACAACTTAAATGTGAAAGTGGGTCCGCGTACAGCCGCGCGCGTA
CGAAAAACAATTACGGGTCTACCATCGAGGGCCTGCTCGATCTCCCGGACGACGACGCCCCCGAAGAGGC
GGGGCTGGCGGCTCCGCGCCTGTCCTTTCTCCCCGCGGGACACACGCGCAGACTGTCGACGGCCCCCCCG
ACCGATGTCAGCCTGGGGGACGAGCTCCACTTAGACGGCGAGGACGTGGCGATGGCGCATGCCGACGCGC
TAGACGATTTCGATCTGGACATGTTGGGGGACGGGGATTCCCCGGGTCCGGGATTTACCCCCCACGACTC
CGCCCCCTACGGCGCTCTGGATATGGCCGACTTCGAGTTTGAGCAGATGTTTACCGATGCCCTTGGAATT
GACGAGTACGGTGGGTAGCTCGAGTCTAGAGGGCCCGTTTAAACCCGCTGATCAGCCTCGACTGTGCCTT
CTAGTTGCCAGCCATCTGTTGTTTGCCCCTCCCCCGTGCCTTCCTTGACCCTGGAAGGTGCCACTCCCAC
TGTCCTTTCCTAATAAAATGAGGAAATTGCATCGCATTGTCTGAGTAGGTGTCATTCTATTCTGGGGGGT
GGGGTGGGGCAGGACAGCAAGGGGGAGGATTGGGAAGACAATAGCAGGCATGCTGGGGATGCGGTGGGCT
CTATGGCTTCTGAGGCGGAAAGAACCAGCTGGGGCTCTAGGGGGTATCCCC
[124 nt withheld, positions 2502-2625]
C
[91 nt withheld, positions 2627-2717]
A
[49 nt withheld, positions 2719-2767]
CCTTTGACGTTGGAGTCCACGTTCTTT
[37 nt withheld, positions 2795-2831]
ACCCTATCTCGGTCTATTCTTTTGATTTATAAGGGATTTTGCCGATTTCGGCCTATTGGTTAAAAAATGA
GCTGATTTAACAAAAATTTAACGCGAATTAATTCTGTGGAATGTGTGTCAGTTAGGGTGTGGAAAGTCCC
CAGGCTCCCCAGCAGGCAGAAGTATGCAAAGCATGCATCTCAATTAGTCAGCAACCAGGTGTGGAAAGTC
CCCAGGCTCCCCAGCAGGCAGAAGTATGCAAAGCATGCATCTCAATTAGTCAGCAACCATAGTCCCGCCC
CTAACTCCGCCCATCCCGCCCCTAACTCCGCCCAGTTCCGCCCATTCTCCGCCCCATGGCTGACTAATTT
TTTTTATTTATGCAGAGGCCGAGGCCGCCTCTGCCTCTGAGCTATTCCAGAAGTAGTGAGGAGGCTTTTT
TGGAGGCCTAGGCTTTTGCAAAAAGCTCCCGGGAGCTTGTATATCCATTTTCGGATCTGATCAAGAGACA
GGATGAGGATCGTTTCGCATGATTGAACAAGATGGATTGCACGCAGGTTCTCCGGCCGCTTGGGTGGAGA
GGCTATTCGGCTATGACTGGGCACAACAGACAATCGGCTGCTCTGATGCCGCCGTGTTCCGGCTGTCAGC
GCAGGGGCGCCCGGTTCTTTTTGTCAAGACCGACCTGTCCGGTGCCCTGAATGAACTGCAGGACGAGGCA
GCGCGGCTATCGTGGCTGGCCACGACGGGCGTTCCTTGCGCAGCTGTGCTCGACGTTGTCACTGAAGCGG
GAAGGGACTGGCTGCTATTGGGCGAAGTGCCGGGGCAGGATCTCCTGTCATCTCACCTTGCTCCTGCCGA
GAAAGTATCCATCATGGCTGATGCAATGCGGCGGCTGCATACGCTTGATCCGGCTACCTGCCCATTCGAC
CACCAAGCGAAACATCGCATCGAGCGAGCACGTACTCGGATGGAAGCCGGTCTTGTCGATCAGGATGATC
TGGACGAAGAGCATCAGGGGCTCGCGCCAGCCGAACTGTTCGCCAGGCTCAAGGCGCGCATGCCCGACGG
CGAGGATCTCGTCGTGACCCATGGCGATGCCTGCTTGCCGAATATCATGGTGGAAAATGGCCGCTTTTCT
GGATTCATCGACTGTGGCCGGCTGGGTGTGGCGGACCGCTATCAGGACATAGCGTTGGCTACCCGTGATA
TTGCTGAAGAGCTTGGCGGCGAATGGGCTGACCGCTTCCTCGTGCTTTACGGTATCGCCGCTCCCGATTC
GCAGCGCATCGCCTTCTATCGCCTTCTTGACGAGTTCTTCTGAGCGGGACTCTGGGGTTCGAAATGACCG
ACCAAGCGACGCCCAACCTGCCATCACGAGATTTCGATTCCACCGCCGCCTTCTATGAAAGGTTGGGCTT
CGGAATCGTTTTCCGGGACGCCGGCTGGATGATCCTCCAGCGCGGGGATCTCATGCTGGAGTTCTTCGCC
CACCCCAACTTGTTTATTGCAGCTTATAATGGTTACAAATAAAGCAATAGCATCACAAATTTCACAAATA
AAGCATTTTTTTCACTGCATTCTAGTTGTGGTTTGTCCAAACTCATCAATGTATCTTATCATGTCTGTAT
ACCGTCGACCTCTAGCTAGAGCTTGGCGTAATCATGGTCATAGCTGTTTCCTGTGTGAAATTGTTATCCG
CTCACAATTCCACACAACATACGAGCCGGAAGCATAAAGTGTAAAGCCTGGGGTGCCTAATGAGTGAGCT
AACTCACATTAATTGCGTTGCGCTCACTGCCCGCTTTCCAGTCGGGAAACCTGTCGTGCCAGCTGCATTA
ATGAATCGGCCAACGCGCGGGGAGAGGCGGTTTGCGTATTGGGCGCTCTTCCGCTTCCTCGCTCACTGAC
TCGCTGCGCTCGGTCGTTCGGCTGCGGCGAGCGGTATCAGCTCACTCAAAGGCGGTAATACGGTTATCCA
CAGAATCAGGGGATAACGCAGGAAAGAACATGTGAGCAAAAGGCCAGCAAAAGGCCAGGAACCGTAAAAA
GGCCGCGTTGCTGGCGTTTTTCCATAGGCTCCGCCCCCCTGACGAGCATCACAAAAATCGACGCTCAAGT
CAGAGGTGGCGAAACCCGACAGGACTATAAAGATACCAGGCGTTTCCCCCTGGAAGCTCCCTCGTGCGCT
CTCCTGTTCCGACCCTGCCGCTTACCGGATACCTGTCCGCCTTTCTCCCTTCGGGAAGCGTGGCGCTTTC
TCATAGCTCACGCTGTAGGTATCTCAGTTCGGTGTAGGTCGTTCGCTCCAAGCTGGGCTGTGTGCACGAA
CCCCCCGTTCAGCCCGACCGCTGCGCCTTATCCGGTAACTATCGTCTTGAGTCCAACCCGGTAAGACACG
ACTTATCGCCACTGGCAGCAGCCACTGGTAACAGGATTAGCAGAGCGAGGTATGTAGGCGGTGCTACAGA
GTTCTTGAAGTGGTGGCCTAACTACGGCTACACTAGAAGAACAGTATTTGGTATCTGCGCTCTGCTGAAG
CCAGTTACCTTCGGAAAAAGAGTTGGTAGCTCTTGATCCGGCAAACAAACCACCGCTGGTAGCGGTTTTT
TTGTTTGCAAGCAGCAGATTACGCGCAGAAAAAAAGGATCTCAAGAAGATCCTTTGATCTTTTCTACGGG
GTCTGACGCTCAGTGGAACGAAAACTCACGTTAAGGGATTTTGGTCATGAGATTATCAAAAAGGATCTTC
ACCTAGATCCTTTTAAATTAAAAATGAAGTTTTAAATCAATCTAAAGTATATATGAGTAAACTTGGTCTG
ACAGTTACCAATGCTTAATCAGTGAGGCACCTATCTCAGCGATCTGTCTATTTCGTTCATCCATAGTTGC
CTGACTCCCCGTCGTGTAGATAACTACGATACGGGAGGGCTTACCATCTGGCCCCAGTGCTGCAATGATA
CCGCGAGACCCACGCTCACCGGCTCCAGATTTATCAGCAATAAACCAGCCAGCCGGAAGGGCCGAGCGCA
GAAGTGGTCCTGCAACTTTATCCGCCTCCATCCAGTCTATTAATTGTTGCCGGGAAGCTAGAGTAAGTAG
TTCGCCAGTTAATAGTTTGCGCAACGTTGTTGCCATTGCTACAGGCATCGTGGTGTCACGCTCGTCGTTT
GGTATGGCTTCATTCAGCTCCGGTTCCCAACGATCAAGGCGAGTTACATGATCCCCCATGTTGTGCAAAA
AAGCGGTTAGCTCCTTCGGTCCTCCGATCGTTGTCAGAAGTAAGTTGGCCGCAGTGTTATCACTCATGGT
TATGGCAGCACTGCATAATTCTCTTACTGTCATGCCATCCGTAAGATGCTTTTCTGTGACTGGTGAGTAC
TCAACCAAGTCATTCTGAGAATAGTGTATGCGGCGACCGAGTTGCTCTTGCCCGGCGTCAATACGGGATA
ATACCGCGCCACATAGCAGAACTTTAAAAGTGCTCATCATTGGAAAACGTTCTTCGGGGCGAAAACTCTC
AAGGATCTTACCGCTGTTGAGATCCAGTTCGATGTAACCCACTCGTGCACCCAACTGATCTTCAGCATCT
TTTACTTTCACCAGCGTTTCTGGGTGAGCAAAAACAGGAAGGCAAAATGCCGCAAAAAAGGGAATAAGGG
CGACACGGAAATGTTGAATACTCATACTCTTCCTTTTTCAATATTATTGAAGCATTTATCAGGGTTATTG
TCTCATGAGCGGATACATATTTGAATGTATTTAGAAAAATAAACAAATAGGGGTTCCGCGCACATTTCCC
CGAAAAGTGCCACCTGACGTC
