>Addgene plasmid #66328 | GPR152-Tango | depositor partial sequence | sequence record 113270 | GPR152
ATGGACACCACTATGGAGGCCGACCTCGGGGCAACGGGGCACAGACCTCGCACAGAGTTGGACGACGAGG
ACTCTTACCCTCAGGGGGGGTGGGACACGGTTTTCCTCGTCGCTTTGTTGTTGCTCGGACTGCCAGCAAA
TGGCCTCATGGCATGGCTGGCCGGTTCTCAGGCAAGGCACGGGGCCGGGACCAGGTTGGCGTTGCTTCTC
CTTAGCCTCGCTCTGTCTGATTTCCTCTTTCTGGCCGCCGCCGCGTTCCAGATCCTGGAAATAAGACACG
GCGGCCATTGGCCACTCGGCACGGCCGCCTGTCGCTTCTACTACTTCCTGTGGGGCGTCAGCTACTCCTC
TGGCCTCTTCCTCCTTGCCGCACTCAGTCTCGACAGATGTCTCCTGGCCCTGTGTCCTCACTGGTATCCA
GGTCATCGGCCTGTGAGACTGCCCCTCTGGGTGTGTGCCGGGGTGTGGGTGCTGGCTACGCTGTTTTCTG
TGCCCTGGCTCGTCTTCCCAGAGGCAGCCGTCTGGTGGTACGACCTGGTCATTTGCCTTGACTTCTGGGA
CTCCGAAGAGCTGAGTCTTCGGATGCTTGAAGTTCTGGGCGGTTTCCTCCCATTCCTGCTGCTCCTGGTG
TGTCACGTACTGACACAGGCAACCGCTTGCCGGACTTGCCACAGGCAGCAACAGCCCGCTGCATGCCGGG
GCTTCGCCAGAGTGGCCCGCACCATTCTGTCCGCCTATGTGGTGTTGCGATTGCCCTACCAGCTCGCCCA
ACTTCTGTACCTGGCCTTCCTCTGGGACGTTTATAGCGGCTATCTGCTGTGGGAGGCCCTCGTCTACAGT
GATTATCTGATCCTCCTGAATTCTTGCCTGTCCCCTTTCCTCTGTTTGATGGCCTCCGCAGACCTGAGAA
CCCTGCTGAGAAGCGTCCTGAGCTCATTTGCTGCGGCTCTCTGCGAGGAACGCCCCGGTAGTTTCACACC
GACAGAGCCACAGACACAGCTTGATTCTGAGGGGCCCACACTGCCCGAACCCATGGCAGAAGCACAATCC
CAAATGGATCCTGTGGCTCAACCGCAGGTTAACCCAACCCTGCAACCTAGGAGCGACCCAACTGCTCAGC
CTCAGCTCAACCCAACCGCACAACCCCAGTCCGATCCAACCGCACAGCCGCAGCTGAATTTGATGGCCCA
ACCACAGAGCGATAGTGTCGCTCAGCCACAGGCTGATACTAACGTCCAGACACCCGCGCCTGCGGCTTCC
AGCGTTCCTTCTCCATGCGATGAGGCTAGTCCTACCCCTTCTTCCCACCCAACTCCTGGAGCTTTGGAAG
ATCCCGCTACCCCTCCTGCATCTGAAGGTGAAAGCCCATCCTCAACACCACCTGAAGCCGCTCCAGGAGC
CGGGCCTACA
