>Addgene plasmid #66328 | GPR152-Tango | addgene partial sequence | sequence record 118185 | CMV-F 5'-CGCAAATGGGCGGTAGGCGTG-3'
CTCTCTGGCTAACTAGAGAACCCACTGCTTACTGGCTTATCGAAATTAATACGACTCACTATAGGGAGAC
CCAAGCTGGCTAGCGTTTAAACTTAAGCTTGGTACCGAGCTCGGATCCACTAGTCCAGTGTGGTGGAATT
CTGCAGATATCCAGCACAGTGGCGGCCGCGCCACCATGAAGACGATCATCGCCCTGAGCTACATCTTCTG
CCTGGTATTCGCCGACTACAAGGACGATGATGACGCCAGCATCGATATGGACACCACTATGGAGGCCGAC
CTCGGGGCAACGGGGCACAGACCTCGCACAGAGTTGGACGACGAGGACTCTTACCCTCAGGGGGGGTGGG
ACACGGTTTTCCTCGTCGCTTTGTTGTTGCTCGGACTGCCAGCAAATGGCCTCATGGCATGGCTGGCCGG
TTCTCAGGCAAGGCACGGGGCCGGGACCAGGTTGGCGTTGCTTCTCCTTAGCCTCGCTCTGTCTGATTTC
CTCTTTCTGGCCGCCGCCGCGTTCCAGATCCTGGAAATAAGACACGGCGGCCATTGGCCACTCGGCACGG
CCGCCTGTCGCTTCTACTACTTCCTGTGGGGCGTCAGCTACTCCTCTGGCCTCTTCCTCCTTGCCGCACT
CAGTCTCGACAGATGTCTCCTGGCCCTGTGTCCTCACTGGTATCCAGGTCATCGGCCTGTGAGACTGCCC
CTCTGGGTGTGTGCCGGGGTGTGGGTGCTGGCTACGCTGTTTTCTGTGCCCTGGCTCGTCTTCCCAGAGG
CAGCCGTCTGGTGGTACGACCTGGTCATTTGCCTTGACTTCTGGGACTCCGAAGAGCTGAGTCTTCGGAT
GCTTGAAGTTCTGGGCGGTTTCCTCCCATTCCTGCTGCTCCTGGTGTGTCACGTACTGACACAGGCAACC
GCTTGCCGGACTTGCCACAGGCAGCAACAGCCCGCTGCATGCCGGGGCTTCGCCAGAGTGGCCCGCACCA
TTCTGTCCGCCTATGTGGTGTTGCGATTGCCCTACCAGCTCGCCCAACTT
