>Addgene plasmid #66328 | GPR152-Tango | addgene partial sequence | sequence record 118188 | Tet-R 5'-GGCGAGTTTACGGGTTGTTA-3'
CTCTAATGCGCTGTTAATCACTTTACTTTTATCTAATCTTAGCTGGAAGTACAGGTTCTCACCGGTCGAT
GAAGTGTCCTTGGCCAGGGAGGAGCTGGCGGTGGTGCAGGACTCATCTTGGGGACCCAGGCTGGGTGGGG
TGCGTCCACCGGTATCGATTGTAGGCCCGGCTCCTGGAGCGGCTTCAGGTGGTGTTGAGGATGGGCTTTC
ACCTTCAGATGCAGGAGGGGTAGCGGGATCTTCCAAAGCTCCAGGAGTTGGGTGGGAAGAAGGGGTAGGA
CTAGCCTCATCGCATGGAGAAGGAACGCTGGAAGCCGCAGGCGCGGGTGTCTGGACGTTAGTATCAGCCT
GTGGCTGAGCGACACTATCGCTCTGTGGTTGGGCCATCAAATTCAGCTGCGGCTGTGCGGTTGGATCGGA
CTGGGGTTGTGCGGTTGGGTTGAGCTGAGGCTGAGCAGTTGGGTCGCTCCTAGGTTGCAGGGTTGGGTTA
ACCTGCGGTTGAGCCACAGGATCCATTTGGGATTGTGCTTCTGCCATGGGTTCGGGCAGTGTGGGCCCCT
CAGAATCAAGCTGTGTCTGTGGCTCTGTCGGTGTGAAACTACCGGGGCGTTCCTCGCAGAGAGCCGCAGC
AAATGAGCTCAGGACGCTTCTCAGCAGGGTTCTCAGGTCTGCGGAGGCCATCAAACAGAGGAAAGGGGAC
AGGCAAGAATTCAGGAGGATCAGATAATCACTGTAGACGAGGGCCTCCCACAGCAGATAGCCGCTATAAA
CGTCCCAGAGGAAGGCCAGGTACAGAAGTTGGGCGAGCTGGTAGGGCAATCGCAACACCACATAGGCGGA
CAGAATGGTGCGGGCCACTCTGGCGAAGCCCCGGCATGCAGCGGGCTGTTGCTGCCTGTGGCAAGTCCGG
CAAGCGGTTGCCTGTGTCAGTACGTGACACACCAGGAGCAGCAGGAATGGGAGGAAACCGCCCAGAACTT
CAAGCATCCGAAGACTCAGCTCTTCGGAGTCCCAGAAGTCAAG
